>Addgene plasmid #71410 | pAAV-flex-rev-g2-2A-Venus | depositor full sequence | sequence record 132478 | pAAV-flex-rev-g2-2A-Venus sequence 7746 bps
CCTGCAGGCAGCTGCGCGCTCGCTCGCTCACTGAGGCCGCCCGGGCAAAGCCCGGGCGTCGGGCGACCTT
TGGTCGCCCGGCCTCAGTGAGCGAGCGAGCGCGCAGAGAGGGAGTGGCCAACTCCATCACTAGGGGTTCC
TGCGGCCGCACGCGTGACCACCCCCCATGAAGTCTGTTGTGTAAGTACAGGTAATGCTTTAGACACTGTT
TTTCTCAGATTGTGTTCAAGCTCTTGGGTGCAGGCATCCGCAGTCCAGAGCCTCTGAGGAACAAAGGGAC
CTCGATATAAAGAACAAAAAGCTCTTGGTATTCGGGAAAACTCCGAAGGATTTTTGTTGTTTTGTGGCAG
TGTTGGGGTTCAGGACAAACACACCACCCCAGAATATGATTTCAGGAGAAACTGCCATCCCCGCCCCCAC
TAGTACGCTTCCTTTGTGTTATCTCGAGAAGCCCTGGACGTAGGAGGAGTTCTCAAAAGCTGTTCTTTCG
TAAGAGATGGTCAGGAAGAAACGTTGATTAGGAAAAGTACTCGACTCAGGAAGAGGAGGGGTACAGATAA
CTGCTGTCACCAGAAAGATTTCCATCTGACAAAGTGGCAATTCTTCCCCCTTACGAATGTGTGTCCCGCA
CTCTGCTGCACCCAGGCTCCGCTCTGTTCTCCAGCTCTGCTTGCTGTAGAAGCGTCCATCCACTAAAGGG
ACTTCCAGATTTATTGGCACTGAACAGGTTTTTCCTCCGTTAGCTTAAACAGTAGTCGAGGCAAAGAACC
CAGAACAAGTGCTATGTAGTAATGGATAAAAAGAATCCTTCATATCCTGTTGTTGATCTGTCCTGAGCTC
AGCCTGGCTAGCTATGGGCTTCTCTGAGCCGGCTCTGCCCTCACCTCATAGAGAAGCCAGGGCAGGAGCA
ACTCCACCCTCTGTGCTACTTATTGTGAATGCCCTTGGCCTATTTCTGGCCTCTGAGCTAGGAGCTTTAT
TCAAGGCTGGGGCTCTATGGTCTGAATGCAGGGGCAGGGATGATAGAGGGCTCTTTTACCTTGTCTATCC
AGAGCTGCTTGTAGGCTTGGGAGGCTAGGTGCCCCAACTGGTCTAAAAACACCATGTTCTCTGATTCTGT
TGATCAAAGTTCAAATCAGAAAGGACGGGGACAAGAGAGGCTGAAATTAAGCCTGAAGGAAGGGACTTTA
TGGGGGCGGGGCTAAAGGAGGGGAATAGGGAACTCCTTAAATAAGAGATGCACTGGCTGCCAGAGAGTGC
ACAGCACAGACAAAGGCGACCAAGAAGCCCTGTTGACAGCTGCCTTCCAGCCTCCTCTGTCTGTCTGCCA
GGAGGAGCAATCCAAGGTCGACTCCGGAATAACTTCGTATAGGATACTTTATACGAAGTTATGCAGAATG
GTAGCTGGATTGTAGCTGCTATTAGCAATATGAAACCTCTTAATAACTTCGTATAGCATACATTATACGA
AGTTATCGCGCCTTACTTGTACAGCTCGTCCATGCCGAGAGTGATCCCGGCGGCGGTCACGAACTCCAGC
AGGACCATGTGATCGCGCTTCTCGTTGGGGTCTTTGCTCAGGGCGGACTGGTAGCTCAGGTAGTGGTTGT
CGGGCAGCAGCACGGGGCCGTCGCCGATGGGGGTGTTCTGCTGGTAGTGGTCGGCGAGCTGCACGCCGCC
GTCCTCGATGTTGTGGCGGATCTTGAAGTTGGCCTTGATGCCGTTCTTCTGCTTGTCGGCGGTGATATAG
ACGTTGTGGCTGTTGTAGTTGTACTCCAGCTTGTGCCCCAGGATGTTGCCGTCCTCCTTGAAGTCGATGC
CCTTCAGCTCGATGCGGTTCACCAGGGTGTCGCCCTCGAACTTCACCTCGGCGCGGGTCTTGTAGTTGCC
GTCGTCCTTGAAGAAGATGGTGCGCTCCTGGACGTAGCCTTCGGGCATGGCGGACTTGAAGAAGTCGTGC
TGCTTCATGTGGTCGGGGTAGCGGGCGAAGCACTGCAGGCCGTAGCCCAGGGTGGTCACGAGGGTGGGCC
AGGGCACGGGCAGCTTGCCGGTGGTGCAGATCAGCTTCAGGGTCAGCTTGCCGTAGGTGGCATCGCCCTC
GCCCTCGCCGGACACGCTGAACTTGTGGCCGTTTACGTCGCCGTCCAGCTCGACCAGGATGGGCACCACC
CCGGTGAACAGCTCCTCGCCCTTGCTCACCATGGTGGATCCCGGTGCAGGGCCGGGATTCTCCTCCACGT
CACCGCATGTTAGAAGACTTCCTCTGCCCTCGAGCAAACGTTTCGCACGCAGATAAAGATAGGAGACCCA
GTAAACAAGATTGAACAAGCAAAAGGCGGTAGGGAAGAAGATCCGAGCATAGGAGTCCATTTTGGCAATG
CGAATATGTATCCTCCCATGTCTCCAGGCTCCTGTTCGGCAATCTTCAAAACAGCAGAAGAAACTGGCAC
AGTCCTTGCCATCCAAACACTCATAGCCATATTCTTCATCCCTCTCTTGAAGGTGTGTGGCATTGTTCAT
TTGAATGGTTGCTGATCTGGGACGAATATCAATGGTAGGGGCCTTGAAGGAAAACATCCGAAGAAGAGGG
TTTTTCTTCTTTTTGTCTTTATCCTTGCTTGGCTTCCGGTTGCTGACAAAATAATGCAGGGTGCCATACT
CCACCAAAGCAGAAAACACAAAGATGAAGCAAACAGATACAAAGAGATCCATTGCTGTGACATAGGAGAC
CTTGGGCAGAGATTTTCTGGCTATGGTGCTTAAAGTTGTCATGGTCAGGACAGTAGTGATTCCTAAAGAT
GTTCTGGCAGGAACAGCATCCTTATTGATCCAGAAGGACACCCAGGACAGGACCACGATGAGTGTGCAGG
GAATGTAAGTCTGGATGGTGAAGTAGCCCATTCTTCTGCTCAGATCGAAGTACACAGACATCACCACATA
GTCACCAGAAGTTGTCTTCACTACTTCAGTTGTATTCCTCAATCCAACAAAGGAAAATTGATACAGCCTC
CATGATCTTGTGTCACCCACTTCAACAGAACTGCGCTTCCATTGATAAACAATTTCTTCACGAGGATATC
CATAACTGGAGAACTCCAGGGGGCAGGAGTGTTCATCCATTGGGAAGTTGTGTAATTGCAACTGGCACTC
AGCATCAATTGTTAGCCTTAAGGTGTAGAGAACTCGACCATCATTCCAAATTCTCAGCATCCTGTTGGGA
GTGGTGATCCAGTGAGCATCAGCCTTTTTGGAGTTCCTGAAGAAAGTGTCTGGAATCCAGATTTTCCCCA
CCATATTGCTATTCAACCGGAGAACTTTAATGGTACTGTTAAATTTCAAACGTCTGTCATACCAGGTTTG
GGCAAAAAAAATATCAATTGTATATTCCATATTGATAGCATTCACTGGACCAATGCTGTTCACATACATA
TCTGTATGAATTAATGTTGGTTTCACTCCGATGTCAGGTCGAAGTTTGTTGTCATAGCCTTCCAGCAGGT
TGTTTAAGATGACAGTGACATCACCCTCTGGAACTTTTGGAGTCAACACCCATGTTTTATTAGAAGTGTA
ATCTTCATAGTCATCGATGTACCTGTAGGTGTCATCTGACTTTTGGCTTGTGAAGCCTGGGTAGAGCGAT
AGCAGGAGCAGAATCCACAGCGTCATGGATCCATATATTCTCCCTTTGGGCCGCCTCCCCGCATCGATAC
CGTCGACGCGGCCGCGCGGAATAACTTCGTATAAAGTATCCTATACGAAGTTATTTGCCTTAACCCAGAA
ATTATCACTGTTATTCTTTAGAATGGTGCAAAGAATAACTTCGTATAATGTATGCTATACGAAGTTATGA
ATTCGATATCAAGCTTATCGATAATCAACCTCTGGATTACAAAATTTGTGAAAGATTGACTGGTATTCTT
AACTATGTTGCTCCTTTTACGCTATGTGGATACGCTGCTTTAATGCCTTTGTATCATGCTATTGCTTCCC
GTATGGCTTTCATTTTCTCCTCCTTGTATAAATCCTGGTTGCTGTCTCTTTATGAGGAGTTGTGGCCCGT
TGTCAGGCAACGTGGCGTGGTGTGCACTGTGTTTGCTGACGCAACCCCCACTGGTTGGGGCATTGCCACC
ACCTGTCAGCTCCTTTCCGGGACTTTCGCTTTCCCCCTCCCTATTGCCACGGCGGAACTCATCGCCGCCT
GCCTTGCCCGCTGCTGGACAGGGGCTCGGCTGTTGGGCACTGACAATTCCGTGGTGTTGTCGGGGAAATC
ATCGTCCTTTCCTTGGCTGCTCGCCTATGTTGCCACCTGGATTCTGCGCGGGACGTCCTTCTGCTACGTC
CCTTCGGCCCTCAATCCAGCGGACCTTCCTTCCCGCGGCCTGCTGCCGGCTCTGCGGCCTCTTCCGCGTC
TTCGCCTTCGCCCTCAGACGAGTCGGATCTCCCTTTGGGCCGCCTCCCCGCATCGATACCGAGCGCTGCT
CGAGAGATCTACGGGTGGCATCCCTGTGACCCCTCCCCAGTGCCTCTCCTGGCCCTGGAAGTTGCCACTC
CAGTGCCCACCAGCCTTGTCCTAATAAAATTAAGTTGCATCATTTTGTCTGACTAGGTGTCCTTCTATAA
TATTATGGGGTGGAGGGGGGTGGTATGGAGCAAGGGGCAAGTTGGGAAGACAACCTGTAGGGCCTGCGGG
GTCTATTGGGAACCAAGCTGGAGTGCAGTGGCACAATCTTGGCTCACTGCAATCTCCGCCTCCTGGGTTC
AAGCGATTCTCCTGCCTCAGCCTCCCGAGTTGTTGGGATTCCAGGCATGCATGACCAGGCTCAGCTAATT
TTTGTTTTTTTGGTAGAGACGGGGTTTCACCATATTGGCCAGGCTGGTCTCCAACTCCTAATCTCAGGTG
ATCTACCCACCTTGGCCTCCCAAATTGCTGGGATTACAGGCGTGAACCACTGCTCCCTTCCCTGTCCTTC
TGATTTTGTAGGTAACCACGTGCGGACCGAGCGGCCGCAGGAACCCCTAGTGATGGAGTTGGCCACTCCC
TCTCTGCGCGCTCGCTCGCTCACTGAGGCCGGGCGACCAAAGGTCGCCCGACGCCCGGGCTTTGCCCGGG
CGGCCTCAGTGAGCGAGCGAGCGCGCAGCTGCCTGCAGGGGCGCCTGATGCGGTATTTTCTCCTTACGCA
TCTGTGCGGTATTTCACACCGCATA
[142 nt withheld, positions 5206-5347]
C
[141 nt withheld, positions 5349-5489]
CCTTTGACGTTGGAGTCCACGTTCTTT
[37 nt withheld, positions 5517-5553]
ACCCTATCTCGGGCTATTCTTTTGATTTATAAGGGATTTTGCCGATTTCGGCCTATTGGTTAAAAAATGA
GCTGATTTAACAAAAATTTAACGCGAATTTTAACAAAATATTAACGTTTACAATTTTATGGTGCACTCTC
AGTACAATCTGCTCTGATGCCGCATAGTTAAGCCAGCCCCGACACCCGCCAACACCCGCTGACGCGCCCT
GACGGGCTTGTCTGCTCCCGGCATCCGCTTACAGACAAGCTGTGACCGTCTCCGGGAGCTGCATGTGTCA
GAGGTTTTCACCGTCATCACCGAAACGCGCGAGACGAAAGGGCCTCGTGATACGCCTATTTTTATAGGTT
AATGTCATGATAATAATGGTTTCTTAGACGTCAGGTGGCACTTTTCGGGGAAATGTGCGCGGAACCCCTA
TTTGTTTATTTTTCTAAATACATTCAAATATGTATCCGCTCATGAGACAATAACCCTGATAAATGCTTCA
ATAATATTGAAAAAGGAAGAGTATGAGTATTCAACATTTCCGTGTCGCCCTTATTCCCTTTTTTGCGGCA
TTTTGCCTTCCTGTTTTTGCTCACCCAGAAACGCTGGTGAAAGTAAAAGATGCTGAAGATCAGTTGGGTG
CACGAGTGGGTTACATCGAACTGGATCTCAACAGCGGTAAGATCCTTGAGAGTTTTCGCCCCGAAGAACG
TTTTCCAATGATGAGCACTTTTAAAGTTCTGCTATGTGGCGCGGTATTATCCCGTATTGACGCCGGGCAA
GAGCAACTCGGTCGCCGCATACACTATTCTCAGAATGACTTGGTTGAGTACTCACCAGTCACAGAAAAGC
ATCTTACGGATGGCATGACAGTAAGAGAATTATGCAGTGCTGCCATAACCATGAGTGATAACACTGCGGC
CAACTTACTTCTGACAACGATCGGAGGACCGAAGGAGCTAACCGCTTTTTTGCACAACATGGGGGATCAT
GTAACTCGCCTTGATCGTTGGGAACCGGAGCTGAATGAAGCCATACCAAACGACGAGCGTGACACCACGA
TGCCTGTAGCAATGGCAACAACGTTGCGCAAACTATTAACTGGCGAACTACTTACTCTAGCTTCCCGGCA
ACAATTAATAGACTGGATGGAGGCGGATAAAGTTGCAGGACCACTTCTGCGCTCGGCCCTTCCGGCTGGC
TGGTTTATTGCTGATAAATCTGGAGCCGGTGAGCGTGGGTCTCGCGGTATCATTGCAGCACTGGGGCCAG
ATGGTAAGCCCTCCCGTATCGTAGTTATCTACACGACGGGGAGTCAGGCAACTATGGATGAACGAAATAG
ACAGATCGCTGAGATAGGTGCCTCACTGATTAAGCATTGGTAACTGTCAGACCAAGTTTACTCATATATA
CTTTAGATTGATTTAAAACTTCATTTTTAATTTAAAAGGATCTAGGTGAAGATCCTTTTTGATAATCTCA
TGACCAAAATCCCTTAACGTGAGTTTTCGTTCCACTGAGCGTCAGACCCCGTAGAAAAGATCAAAGGATC
TTCTTGAGATCCTTTTTTTCTGCGCGTAATCTGCTGCTTGCAAACAAAAAAACCACCGCTACCAGCGGTG
GTTTGTTTGCCGGATCAAGAGCTACCAACTCTTTTTCCGAAGGTAACTGGCTTCAGCAGAGCGCAGATAC
CAAATACTGTCCTTCTAGTGTAGCCGTAGTTAGGCCACCACTTCAAGAACTCTGTAGCACCGCCTACATA
CCTCGCTCTGCTAATCCTGTTACCAGTGGCTGCTGCCAGTGGCGATAAGTCGTGTCTTACCGGGTTGGAC
TCAAGACGATAGTTACCGGATAAGGCGCAGCGGTCGGGCTGAACGGGGGGTTCGTGCACACAGCCCAGCT
TGGAGCGAACGACCTACACCGAACTGAGATACCTACAGCGTGAGCTATGAGAAAGCGCCACGCTTCCCGA
AGGGAGAAAGGCGGACAGGTATCCGGTAAGCGGCAGGGTCGGAACAGGAGAGCGCACGAGGGAGCTTCCA
GGGGGAAACGCCTGGTATCTTTATAGTCCTGTCGGGTTTCGCCACCTCTGACTTGAGCGTCGATTTTTGT
GATGCTCGTCAGGGGGGCGGAGCCTATGGAAAAACGCCAGCAACGCGGCCTTTTTACGGTTCCTGGCCTT
TTGCTGGCCTTTTGCTCACATGT
Features (pLannotate 1.2.2; 21 found; start..end, strand, type, name):
      1..141     -  repeat_region  AAV2 ITR: inverted terminal repeat of adeno-associated virus serotype 2 inverted
   1359..1392    +  protein_bind   lox2272: Cre-mediated recombination occurs in the 8-bp core sequence (GGATACTT). lox2272 sites are compatible with each other, but incompatible with loxP or loxN sites (Lee and Saito, 1988). Cre recombinase
   1393..1442    -  intron         β-globin intron (fragment): internally truncated intron from human β-globin
   1443..1476    +  protein_bind   loxP: Cre-mediated recombination occurs in the 8-bp core sequence (GCATACAT). Cre recombinase
   1483..2202    -  CDS            Venus: yellow fluorescent protein (YFP) with fast and efficient maturation (Nagai et al., 2002) mammalian codon-optimized
   2290..3666    -  CDS            Gabrg2: GBRG2_MOUSE - Experimental evidence at protein level: Swiss-Prot protein existence level 1. Ligand-gated chloride channel which is a component of the heteropentameric receptor for GABA, the major inhibitory neurotransmitter in the brain (PubMed:27129275). Plays an important role in the formation of functional inhibitory GABAergic synapses in addition to mediating synaptic inhibition as a GABA-gated ion channel (PubMed:27129275). The gamma2 subunit is necessary but not sufficient for a rapid formation of active synaptic contacts and the synaptogenic effect of this subunit is influenced by the t
   3679..3702    +  misc_feature   WPRE (fragment): woodchuck hepatitis virus posttranscriptional regulatory element
   3731..3764    -  protein_bind   lox2272: Cre-mediated recombination occurs in the 8-bp core sequence (GGATACTT). lox2272 sites are compatible with each other, but incompatible with loxP or loxN sites (Lee and Saito, 1988). Cre recombinase
   3765..3814    -  intron         β-globin intron (fragment): internally truncated intron from human β-globin
   3815..3848    -  protein_bind   loxP: Cre-mediated recombination occurs in the 8-bp core sequence (GCATACAT). Cre recombinase
   3849..3873    +  misc_feature   MCS (fragment): pBluescript multiple cloning site
   3873..4461    +  misc_feature   WPRE: woodchuck hepatitis virus posttranscriptional regulatory element
   4493..4969    +  polyA_signal   hGH poly(A) signal: human growth hormone polyadenylation signal
   5009..5149    +  repeat_region  AAV2 ITR: inverted terminal repeat of adeno-associated virus serotype 2 inverted
   5154..5205    -  misc_feature   bom (fragment): basis of mobility region from pBR322
   5224..5604    +  rep_origin     M13 ori (sequence partly withheld): M13 bacteriophage origin of replication; arrow indicates direction of (+) strand synthesis
   5680..5729    -  misc_feature   bom (fragment): basis of mobility region from pBR322
   5831..5866    -  CDS            rop (fragment): Rop protein, which maintains plasmids at low copy number; rop
   5961..6065    +  promoter       AmpR promoter: bla
   6066..6926    +  CDS            AmpR: β-lactamase; bla; confers resistance to ampicillin, carbenicillin, and related antibiotics
   7097..7685    +  rep_origin     ori: high-copy-number ColE1/pMB1/pBR322/pUC origin of replication
