[The description below was written by a language model from this plasmid's Addgene catalogue record and pLannotate feature annotations shown in this document.]
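Description:
pAAV-flex-rev-g2-2A-Venus is a Cre-dependent adeno-associated virus transfer plasmid of about 7.7 kb built on a pUC-type backbone. It is propagated in bacteria at high copy through a ColE1/pUC origin with ampicillin selection (AmpR, β-lactamase), and it also carries an M13 phage origin. Two AAV2 inverted terminal repeats flank the expression cassette and allow it to be packaged into recombinant AAV for delivery to neurons.

According to the record, transcription is driven by an unpublished fragment of the mouse hdc (histidine decarboxylase) gene promoter. It was intended to be selective for histaminergic neurons but in practice behaves as a pan-neuronal promoter. It is not annotated in the feature table and presumably lies in the unannotated stretch between the left ITR and the first lox site. Downstream sits a FLEX (double-floxed inverted) switch, in which pairs of lox2272 and loxP sites in opposing orientations bracket an open reading frame placed in reverse orientation. This frame encodes the mouse GABA-A receptor γ2 subunit (Gabrg2, the zolpidem-sensitive F77 form) joined through a 2A peptide to the yellow fluorescent protein Venus. In cells expressing Cre, recombination between the incompatible lox pairs flips and locks the cassette into the sense orientation, so that γ2F77 and Venus are produced as separate proteins from one transcript. A WPRE and the human growth hormone polyadenylation signal follow to improve transcript stability and processing.

The construct is meant for use with the gabrg2 I77lox mouse line, whose neurons are zolpidem-insensitive. It restores zolpidem sensitivity selectively in Cre-defined neuronal populations, with Venus marking the transduced cells. This approach was applied to study sleep induction by zolpidem acting on histaminergic and neocortical neurons.
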