Addgene plasmid #71410: pAAV-flex-rev-g2-2A-Venus
Purpose: This plasmid is pAAV-panpromoter-flex-rev-gamma2F77-2A-Venus. Confers zolpidem sensitivity on zolpidem-insensitive neurons.
Depositing lab: William Wisden. Depositing organization: Imperial College London. Publication: Bottom-Up versus Top-Down Induction of Sleep by Zolpidem Acting on Histaminergic and Neocortex Neurons. Uygun DS, Ye Z, Zecharia AY, Harding EC, Yu X, Yustos R, Vyssotski AL, Brickley SG, Franks NP, Wisden W. J Neurosci. 2016 Nov 2;36(44):11171-11184. 10.1523/JNEUROSCI.3714-15.2016 PubMed 27807161.
Backbone
  Vector backbone: pUC
  Backbone size w/o insert (bp): 3000
  Total vector size (bp): 7748
  Vector type: Mammalian Expression, AAV, Cre/Lox
  Promoter: mouse hdc gene promoter, works as a pan neuronal promoter
Growth in bacteria
  Bacterial resistance: Ampicillin, 100 μg/mL
  Growth temperature: 37°C
  Growth strain: NEB Stable
  Copy number: High Copy
Gene/Insert
  Cloning method: Restriction Enzyme
  Sequencing primers: 5′ ACGCTGAACTTGTGGCCGTTTA; 3′ TTTTGCTTGTTCAATCTTGTTTA
Resource information
  A portion of this plasmid was derived from a plasmid made by: This plasmid was constructed from two others: pAAV-CAG-promoter-Cre-2A-gamma22F77, kindly provided by Zoltan Nusser, Institute of Experimental Medicine, Hungarian Academy of Sciences, Budapest, Hungary (Sumegi M., et al., 2012, J Physiol 590: 1517); and pAAV-flex-rev-hM4-mCherry (Addgene plasmid 44362, gift of Bryan Roth, University of North Carolina at Chapel Hill, USA; (Krashes MJ et al., 2011, J Clin Invest 121: 1424). The promoter fragment from the mouse hdc gene is unpublished, but we found it works as a panneuronal promoter, although it was intended to be selective for histaminergic neurons.
Terms and licenses: Academic/Nonprofit Terms; Industry Terms: Not Available to Industry
Depositor comments: This plasmid allows the introduction of zolpidem sensitivity into non-zolpidem senstive neurons. It has to be used in conjuction with the mouse line gabrg2I77lox (deposited in JAX labs, stock number, https://www.jax.org/strain/021197 (Gabrg2tm1Wul). This plasmid was constructed from two others: pAAV-CAG-promoter-Cre-2A-gamma22F77, kindly provided by Zoltan Nusser, Institute of Experimental Medicine, Hungarian Academy of Sciences, Budapest, Hungary (Sumegi M., et al., 2012, J Physiol 590: 1517); and pAAV-flex-rev-hM4-mCherry (Addgene plasmid 44362, gift of Bryan Roth, University of North Carolina at Chapel Hill, USA; (Krashes MJ et al., 2011, J Clin Invest 121: 1424). The promoter fragment from the mouse hdc gene is unpublished, but we found it works as a panneuronal promoter, although it was intended to be selective for histaminergic neurons.
How to cite: pAAV-flex-rev-g2-2A-Venus was a gift from William Wisden (Addgene plasmid # 71410 ; http://n2t.net/addgene:71410 ; RRID:Addgene_71410)
