>Addgene plasmid #71410 | pAAV-flex-rev-g2-2A-Venus | addgene partial sequence | sequence record 132475 | Cer-F 5'-cctgagcaaagaccccaac-3'
CGTGACCGCCGCCGGGATCACTCTCGGCATGGACGAGCTGTACAAGTAAGGCGCGATAACTTCGTATAAT
GTATGCTATACGAAGTTATTAAGAGGTTTCATATTGCTAATAGCAGCTACAATCCAGCTACCATTCTGCA
TAACTTCGTATAAAGTATCCTATACGAAGTTATTCCGGAGTCGACCTTGGATTGCTCCTCCTGGCAGACA
GACAGAGGAGGCTGGAAGGCAGCTGTCAACAGGGCTTCTTGGTCGCCTTTGTCTGTGCTGTGCACTCTCT
GGCAGCCAGTGCATCTCTTATTTAAGGAGTTCCCTATTCCCCTCCTTTAGCCCCGCCCCCATAAAGTCCC
TTCCTTCAGGCTTAATTTCAGCCTCTCTTGTCCCCGTCCTTTCTGATTTGAACTTTGATCAACAGAATCA
GAGAACATGGTGTTTTTAGACCAGTTGGGGCACCTAGCCTCCCAAGCCTACAAGCAGCTCTGGATAGACA
AGGTAAAAGAGCCCTCTATCATCCCTGCCCCTGCATTCAGACCATAGAGCCCCAGCCTTGAATAAAGCTC
CTAGCTCAGAGGCCAGAAATAGGCCAAGGGCATTCACAATAAGTAGCACAGAGGGTGGAGTTGCTCCTGC
CCTGGCTTCTCTATGAGGTGAGGGCAGAGCCGGCTCAGAGAAGCCCATAGCTAGCCAGGCTGAGCTCAGG
ACAGATCAACAACAGGATATGAAGGATTCTTTTTATCCATTACTACATAGCACTTGTTCTGGGTTCTTTG
CCTCGACTACTGTTTAAGCTAACGGAGGAAA
