>Addgene plasmid #71410 | pAAV-flex-rev-g2-2A-Venus | addgene partial sequence | sequence record 132476 | WPRE-R 5'-CATAGCGTAAAAGGAGCAACA-3'
TCCAGAGGTTGATTATCGATAAGCTTGATATCGAATTCATAACTTCGTATAGCATACATTATACGAAGTT
ATTCTTTGCACCATTCTAAAGAATAACAGTGATAATTTCTGGGTTAAGGCAAATAACTTCGTATAGGATA
CTTTATACGAAGTTATTCCGCGCGGCCGCGTCGACGGTATCGATGCGGGGAGGCGGCCCAAAGGGAGAAT
ATATGGATCCATGACGCTGTGGATTCTGCTCCTGCTATCGCTCTACCCAGGCTTCACAAGCCAAAAGTCA
GATGACACCTACAGGTACATCGATGACTATGAAGATTACACTTCTAATAAAACATGGGTGTTGACTCCAA
AAGTTCCAGAGGGTGATGTCACTGTCATCTTAAACAACCTGCTGGAAGGCTATGACAACAAACTTCGACC
TGACATCGGAGTGAAACCAACATTAATTCATACAGATATGTATGTGAACAGCATTGGTCCAGTGAATGCT
ATCAATATGGAATATACAATTGATATTTTTTTTGCCCAAACCTGGTATGACAGACGTTTGAAATTTAACA
GTACCATTAAAGTTCTCCGGTTGAATAGCAATATGGTGGGGAAAATCTGGATTCCAGACACTTTCTTCAG
GAACTCCAAAAAGGCTGATGCTCACTGGATCACCACTCCCAACAGGATGCTGAGAATTTGGAATGATGGT
CGAGTTCTCTACACCTTAAGGCTAACAATTGATGCTGAGTGCCAGTTGCAATTACACAACTTCC
